Addgene plasmid #171836: pCAG-WIPI2dR125E-cs-TEV-STREP
Purpose: Mammalian expression of human WIPI2d R125E with C-terminal Strep
Depositing lab: James Hurley. Depositing organization: University of California, Berkeley. Publication: Structural basis for membrane recruitment of ATG16L1 by WIPI2 in autophagy. Strong LM, Chang C, Riley JF, Boecker CA, Flower TG, Buffalo CZ, Ren X, Stavoe AK, Holzbaur EL, Hurley JH. Elife. 2021 Sep 10;10. pii: 70372. doi: 10.7554/eLife.70372. PubMed 34505572.
Backbone
  Vector backbone: pCAG
  Vector type: Mammalian Expression
Growth in bacteria
  Bacterial resistance: Ampicillin, 100 μg/mL
  Growth temperature: 37°C
  Growth strain: DH5alpha
  Copy number: High Copy
Gene/Insert
  Gene/Insert name: WIPI2d
  Species: H. sapiens (human)
  Mutation: R125E
  Entrez Gene: WIPI2 (a.k.a. ATG18B, Atg21, CGI-50, IDDSSA, WIPI-2)
  Tag / fusion protein: Strep (C terminal on insert)
  Cloning method: Restriction Enzyme; 5′ cloning site Unknown (unknown if destroyed); 3′ cloning site Unknown (unknown if destroyed)
Terms and licenses: Academic/Nonprofit Terms; Industry Terms: Not Available to Industry
How to cite: pCAG-WIPI2dR125E-cs-TEV-STREP was a gift from James Hurley (Addgene plasmid # 171836 ; http://n2t.net/addgene:171836 ; RRID:Addgene_171836)
