[The description below was written by a language model from this plasmid's Addgene catalogue record and pLannotate feature annotations shown in this document.]
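Description:
pCAG-WIPI2dR125E-cs-TEV-STREP is a 6,256 nt mammalian expression plasmid built on the pCAG backbone for producing a point mutant of the human autophagy protein WIPI2, isoform d. It is maintained in E. coli through a high-copy ColE1/pUC-type origin and selected with ampicillin via the β-lactamase gene and its own promoter. The backbone also carries leftover lac promoter/operator and lacI fragments, which are cloning-vector remnants. An SV40 origin of replication with an adjacent SV40 poly(A) signal is present too; the origin can support episomal amplification in cells that express SV40 large T antigen.

Expression is driven by the CAG arrangement. The feature table annotates the CMV immediate-early enhancer followed by the chimeric chicken β-actin/rabbit β-globin intron. The unannotated gap between them is where the chicken β-actin promoter would normally sit, though it is not called in the table. The short HBB fragments flanking the insert are most likely rabbit β-globin exon sequence belonging to the vector, and transcripts terminate at the rabbit β-globin poly(A) signal. The WIPI2d open reading frame was matched by the annotation tool to the rat orthologue, but the catalogue entry records it as human, carrying the R125E substitution. It is followed in frame by a TEV protease recognition site and Strep-tag sequences, annotated as partial Twin-Strep-tag and Strep-Tag II matches. This layout allows Strep-Tactin affinity capture of the protein from mammalian cells and optional removal of the tag by TEV cleavage.

WIPI2 is a PtdIns3P-binding component of the early autophagosome machinery. The associated publication addresses the structural basis of ATG16L1 recruitment to membranes by WIPI2, so the mutant was presumably made for that work, but the record does not state the specific effect of R125E.
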