Features (pLannotate 1.2.2; 20 found; start..end, strand, type, name):
    273..1133    -  CDS            AmpR: β-lactamase; bla; confers resistance to ampicillin, carbenicillin, and related antibiotics
   1134..1238    -  promoter       AmpR promoter: bla
   1269..1648    +  enhancer       CMV enhancer: human cytomegalovirus immediate early enhancer
   1928..2944    +  intron         chimeric intron: chimera between introns from chicken β-actin and rabbit β-globin
   2942..2998    +  CDS            HBB (fragment): HBB_LEPEU - Experimental evidence at protein level: Swiss-Prot protein existence level 1. Involved in oxygen transport from the lung to the various peripheral tissues. From Lepus europaeus (European hare).
   3024..4298    +  CDS            Wipi2: WIPI2_RAT - Experimental evidence at protein level: Swiss-Prot protein existence level 1. Component of the autophagy machinery that controls the major intracellular degradation process by which cytoplasmic materials are packaged into autophagosomes and delivered to lysosomes for degradation. Involved in an early step of the formation of preautophagosomal structures. Binds and is activated by phosphatidylinositol 3-phosphate (PtdIns3P) forming on membranes of the endoplasmic reticulum upon activation of the upstream ULK1 and PI3 kinases. Mediates ER-isolation membranes contacts by interacting w
   4305..4324    +  CDS            TEV site (fragment): tobacco etch virus (TEV) protease recognition and cleavage site
   4347..4364    +  CDS            Twin-Strep-tag (fragment): two Strep-Tag®II moieties connected by a linker for enhanced binding to Strep-Tactin®, an engineered form of streptavidin (Schmidt et al., 2013)
   4401..4423    +  CDS            Strep-Tag II (fragment): peptide that binds Strep-Tactin®, an engineered form of streptavidin
   4459..4536    +  CDS            HBB (fragment): HBB_PONPY - Experimental evidence at transcript level: Swiss-Prot protein existence level 2. Involved in oxygen transport from the lung to the various peripheral tissues. From Pongo pygmaeus (Bornean orangutan).
   4607..4662    +  polyA_signal   β-globin poly(A) signal: rabbit β-globin polyadenylation signal (Gil and Proudfoot, 1987)
   5047..5063    -  protein_bind   lac operator: The lac repressor binds to the lac operator to inhibit transcription in E. coli. This inhibition can be relieved by adding lactose or isopropyl-β-D-thiogalactopyranoside (IPTG). lac repressor encoded by lacI
   5071..5101    -  promoter       lac promoter: promoter for the E. coli lac operon
   5116..5137    -  protein_bind   CAP binding site: CAP binding activates transcription in the presence of cAMP. E. coli catabolite activator protein
   5150..5189    -  CDS            lacI (fragment): lac repressor; lacI; The lac repressor binds to the lac operator to inhibit transcription in E. coli. This inhibition can be relieved by adding lactose or isopropyl-β-D-thiogalactopyranoside (IPTG).
   5196..5218    +  promoter       SV40 promoter (fragment): SV40 enhancer and early promoter
   5242..5377    +  rep_origin     SV40 ori: SV40 origin of replication
   5397..5531    +  polyA_signal   SV40 poly(A) signal: SV40 polyadenylation signal
   5533..5587    -  CDS            lacI (fragment): lac repressor; lacI; The lac repressor binds to the lac operator to inhibit transcription in E. coli. This inhibition can be relieved by adding lactose or isopropyl-β-D-thiogalactopyranoside (IPTG).
   5770..102     -  rep_origin     ori (across the origin): high-copy-number ColE1/pMB1/pBR322/pUC origin of replication
>Addgene plasmid #171836 | pCAG-WIPI2dR125E-cs-TEV-STREP | addgene full sequence | sequence record 340776 | Addgene NGS Result
AAAAGAGTTGGTAGCTCTTGATCCGGCAAACAAACCACCGCTGGTAGCGGTGGTTTTTTTGTTTGCAAGC
AGCAGATTACGCGCAGAAAAAAAGGATCTCAAGAAGATCCTTTGATCTTTTCTACGGGGTCTGACGCTCA
GTGGAACGAAAACTCACGTTAAGGGATTTTGGTCATGAGATTATCAAAAAGGATCTTCACCTAGATCCTT
TTAAATTAAAAATGAAGTTTTAAATCAATCTAAAGTATATATGAGTAAACTTGGTCTGACAGTTACCAAT
GCTTAATCAGTGAGGCACCTATCTCAGCGATCTGTCTATTTCGTTCATCCATAGTTGCCTGACTCCCCGT
CGTGTAGATAACTACGATACGGGAGGGCTTACCATCTGGCCCCAGTGCTGCAATGATACCGCGAGACCCA
CGCTCACCGGCTCCAGATTTATCAGCAATAAACCAGCCAGCCGGAAGGGCCGAGCGCAGAAGTGGTCCTG
CAACTTTATCCGCCTCCATCCAGTCTATTAATTGTTGCCGGGAAGCTAGAGTAAGTAGTTCGCCAGTTAA
TAGTTTGCGCAACGTTGTTGCCATTGCTACAGGCATCGTGGTGTCACGCTCGTCGTTTGGTATGGCTTCA
TTCAGCTCCGGTTCCCAACGATCAAGGCGAGTTACATGATCCCCCATGTTGTGCAAAAAAGCGGTTAGCT
CCTTCGGTCCTCCGATCGTTGTCAGAAGTAAGTTGGCCGCAGTGTTATCACTCATGGTTATGGCAGCACT
GCATAATTCTCTTACTGTCATGCCATCCGTAAGATGCTTTTCTGTGACTGGTGAGTACTCAACCAAGTCA
TTCTGAGAATAGTGTATGCGGCGACCGAGTTGCTCTTGCCCGGCGTCAATACGGGATAATACCGCGCCAC
ATAGCAGAACTTTAAAAGTGCTCATCATTGGAAAACGTTCTTCGGGGCGAAAACTCTCAAGGATCTTACC
GCTGTTGAGATCCAGTTCGATGTAACCCACTCGTGCACCCAACTGATCTTCAGCATCTTTTACTTTCACC
AGCGTTTCTGGGTGAGCAAAAACAGGAAGGCAAAATGCCGCAAAAAAGGGAATAAGGGCGACACGGAAAT
GTTGAATACTCATACTCTTCCTTTTTCAATATTATTGAAGCATTTATCAGGGTTATTGTCTCATGAGCGG
ATACATATTTGAATGTATTTAGAAAAATAAACAAATAGGGGTTCCGCGCACATTTCCCCGAAAAGTGCCA
CCTGGGTCGACATTGATTATTGACTAGTTATTAATAGTAATCAATTACGGGGTCATTAGTTCATAGCCCA
TATATGGAGTTCCGCGTTACATAACTTACGGTAAATGGCCCGCCTGGCTGACCGCCCAACGACCCCCGCC
CATTGACGTCAATAATGACGTATGTTCCCATAGTAACGCCAATAGGGACTTTCCATTGACGTCAATGGGT
GGAGTATTTACGGTAAACTGCCCACTTGGCAGTACATCAAGTGTATCATATGCCAAGTACGCCCCCTATT
GACGTCAATGACGGTAAATGGCCCGCCTGGCATTATGCCCAGTACATGACCTTATGGGACTTTCCTACTT
GGCAGTACATCTACGTATTAGTCATCGCTATTACCATGGTCGAGGTGAGCCCCACGTTCTGCTTCACTCT
CCCCATCTCCCCCCCCTCCCCACCCCCAATTTTGTATTTATTTATTTTTTAATTATTTTGTGCAGCGATG
GGGGCGGGGGGGGGGGGGGGGSGCGCGCCRGGSGGGGSGGGGSGGGGSGRGGGGSGGGGSGGGGSGRGGS
GGRGRGGKGSGGCGGCAGCCAATCAGAGCGGCGCGCTCCGAAAGTTTCCTTTTATGGCGAGGCGGCGGCG
GCGGCGGCCCTATAAAAAGCGAAGCGCGCGGCGGGCGGGAGTCGCTGCGCGCTGCCTTCGCCCCGTGCCC
CGCTCCGCCGCCGCCTCGCGCCGCCCGCCCCGGCTCTGACTGACCGCGTTACTCCCACAGGTGAGCGGGC
GGGACGGCCCTTCTCCTCCGGGCTGTAATTAGCGCTTGGTTTAATGACGGCTTGTTTCTTTTCTGTGGCT
GCGTGAAAGCCTTGAGGGGCTCCGGGAGGGCCCTTTGTGCGGGGGGAGCGGCTCGGGGGGTGCGTGCGTG
TGTGTGTGCGTGGGGAGCGCCGCGTGCGGCTCCGCGCTGCCCGGCGGCTGTGAGCGCTGCGGGCGCGGCG
CGGGGCTTTGTGCGCTCCGCAGTGTGCGCGAGGGGAGCGCGGCCGGGGGCGGTGCCCCGCGGTGCGGGGG
GGGCTGCGAGGGGAACAAAGGCTGCGTGCGGGGTGTGTGCGTGGGGGGGTGAGCAGGGGGTGTGGGCGCG
TCGGTCGGGCTGCAACCCCCCCTGCACCCCCCTCCCCGAGTTGCTGAGCACGGCCCGGCTTCGGGTGCGG
GGCTCCGTACGGGGCGTGGCGCGGGGCTCGCCGTGCCGGGCGGGGGGTGGCGGCAGGKGGGGGTGCCGGG
CGGGGCGGGGCCGCCTCGGGCCGGGGRGGGCTCGGGGGAGGGGCGCGGCGGCCCCCGGAGCGCCGGCGGC
TGTCGAGGCGCGGCGAGCCGCAGCCATTGCCTTTTATGGTAATCGTGCGAGAGGGCGCAGGGACTTCCTT
TGTCCCAAATCTGTGCGGAGCCGAAATCTGGGAGGCGCCGCCGCACCCCCTCTAGCGGGCGCGGGGCGAA
GCGGTGCGGCGCCGGCAGGAAGGAAATGGGCGGGGAGGGCCTTCGTGCGTCGCCGCGCCGCCGTCCCCTT
CTCCCTCTCCAGCCTCGGGGCTGTCCGCGGGGGGACGGCTGCCTTCGGGGGGGACGGGGCAGGGCGGGGT
TCGGCTTCTGGCGTGTGACCGGCGGCTCTAGAGCCTCTGCTAACCATGTTCATGCCTTCTTCTTTTTCCT
ACAGCTCCTGGGCAACGTGCTGGTTATTGTGCTGTCTCATCATTTTGGCAAAGAATTCCTCGATCGACGG
TATCGATGCCACCATGAACCTGGCGAGCCAGAGCGGGGAGGCCGGCGCCGGCCAGCTGCTCTTCGCCAAC
TTCAACCAGGACAACACGTCCCTAGCTGTTGGTAGTAAGTCCGGTTATAAATTTTTCTCCCTTTCTTCTG
TGGATAAGCTGGAACAGATCTATGAATGCACCGATACGGAAGATGTGTGCATTGTAGAGAGATTGTTCTC
CAGCAGCCTAGTGGCCATCGTGAGCCTTAAAGCACCAAGGAAGCTAAAGGTTTGCCACTTTAAGAAGGGA
ACTGAGATCTGCAACTACAGCTACTCCAACACGATTCTGGCTGTGAAGCTCAACAGGCAGAGGCTGATAG
TATGCCTGGAGGAGTCCCTGTACATCCACAACATTGAGGACATGAAGGTGCTGCATACGATCAGGGAGAC
GCCTCCAAACCCTGCAGGCCTGTGTGCGCTGTCAATCAACAACGACAACTGCTACTTGGCGTACCCAGGG
AGCGCGACCATCGGAGAGGTGCAGGTCTTCGATACCATTAATTTGAGAGCTGCAAACATGATTCCGGCTC
ACGACAGTCCTTTAGCGGCACTGGCCTTTGACGCAAGTGGAACTAAACTTGCCACGGCTTCGGAGAAGGG
GACCGTGATTAGGGTATTTTCCATTCCAGAAGGACAAAAACTCTTTGAGTTTCGGAGAGGAGTAAAGAGG
TGCGTGAGCATCTGCTCCCTGGCCTTCAGCATGGACGGCATGTTCCTCTCCGCCTCCAGCAACACTGAGA
CCGTGCACATCTTCAAACTCGAGACTGTGAAAGAAAAACCCCCAGAGGAGCCCACCACCTGGACCGGGTA
CTTCGGGAAAGTGCTCATGGCCTCCACCAGCTACCTGCCTTCCCAAGTGACAGAAATGTTCAACCAGGGC
AGAGCCTTCGCCACGGTCCGCCTGCCATTCTGCGGCCACAAAAACATCTGCTCGCTAGCCACAATTCAGA
AGATCCCGCGGTTGTTGGTGGGTGCCGCCGACGGGTACCTGTACATGTACAACCTGGACCCCCAGGAGGG
CGGCGAGTGTGCCCTGATGAAGCAGCACCGGCTGGACGGCAGTCTGGAAACGACCAATGAGATCTTGGAC
TCTGCCTCTCACGACTGCCCCTTAGTCACTCAGACATACGGCGCAGCTGCAGGAAAAGCCTACACAGACG
ACCTGGGTGCTGTGGGTGGCGCCTGCCTGGAGGACGAGGCCAGCGCCCTGCGCCTGGATGAGGACAGCGA
GCACCCGCCCATGATTCTTCGGACTGACGGATCGGAAAACCTGTATTTTCAGGGTGGTACCATGGCGGCC
TGGTCACACCCGCAGTTCGAGAAAGGTGGAGGTGCCCGAGGTGGATCGGGAGGTGGATCGTGGAGCCACC
CGCAGTTCGAAAAATGACCCGGGTGATATCTTAATTAATTAACTCGAGGAATTCACTCCTCAGGTGCAGG
CTGCCTATCAGAAGGTGGTGGCTGGTGTGGCCAATGCCCTGGCTCACAAATACCACTGAGATCTTTTTCC
CTCTGCCAAAAATTATGGGGACATCATGAAGCCCCTTGAGCATCTGACTTCTGGCTAATAAAGGAAATTT
ATTTTCATTGCAATAGTGTGTTGGAATTTTTTGTGTCTCTCACTCGGAAGGACATATGGGAGGGCAAATC
ATTTAAAACATCAGAATGAGTATTTGGTTTAGAGTTTGGCAACATATGCCCATATGCTGGCTGCCATGAA
CAAAGGTTGGCTATAAAGAGGTCATCAGTATATGAAACAGCCCCCTGCTGTCCATTCCTTATTCCATAGA
AAAGCCTTGACTTGAGGTTAGATTTTTTTTATATTTTGTTTTGTGTTATTTTTTTCTTTAACATCCCTAA
AATTTTCCTTACATGTTTTACTAGCCAGATTTTTCCTCCTCTCCTGACTACTCCCAGTCATAGCTGTCCC
TCTTCTCTTATGGAGATCCCTCGACCTGCAGCCCAAGCTTGGCGTAATCATGGTCATAGCTGTTTCCTGT
GTGAAATTGTTATCCGCTCACAATTCCACACAACATACGAGCCGGAAGCATAAAGTGTAAAGCCTGGGGT
GCCTAATGAGTGAGCTAACTCACATTAATTGCGTTGCGCTCACTGCCCGCTTTCCAGTCGGGAAACCTGT
CGTGCCAGCGGATCCGCATCTCAATTAGTCAGCAACCATAGTCCCGCCCCTAACTCCGCCCATCCCGCCC
CTAACTCCGCCCAGTTCCGCCCATTCTCCGCCCCATGGCTGACTAATTTTTTTTATTTATGCAGAGGCCG
AGGCCGCCTCGGCCTCTGAGCTATTCCAGAAGTAGTGAGGAGGCTTTTTTGGAGGCCTAGGCTTTTGCAA
AAAGCTAACTTGTTTATTGCAGCTTATAATGGTTACAAATAAAGCAATAGCATCACAAATTTCACAAATA
AAGCATTTTTTTCACTGCATTCTAGTTGTGGTTTGTCCAAACTCATCAATGTATCTTATCATGTCTGGAT
CCGCTGCATTAATGAATCGGCCAACGCGCGGGGAGAGGCGGTTTGCGTATTGGGCGCTCTTCCGCTTCCT
CGCTCACTGACTCGCTGCGCTCGGTCGTTCGGCTGCGGCGAGCGGTATCAGCTCACTCAAAGGCGGTAAT
ACGGTTATCCACAGAATCAGGGGATAACGCAGGAAAGAACATGTGAGCAAAAGGCCAGCAAAAGGCCAGG
AACCGTAAAAAGGCCGCGTTGCTGGCGTTTTTCCATAGGCTCCGCCCCCCTGACGAGCATCACAAAAATC
GACGCTCAAGTCAGAGGTGGCGAAACCCGACAGGACTATAAAGATACCAGGCGTTTCCCCCTGGAAGCTC
CCTCGTGCGCTCTCCTGTTCCGACCCTGCCGCTTACCGGATACCTGTCCGCCTTTCTCCCTTCGGGAAGC
GTGGCGCTTTCTCATAGCTCACGCTGTAGGTATCTCAGTTCGGTGTAGGTCGTTCGCTCCAAGCTGGGCT
GTGTGCACGAACCCCCCGTTCAGCCCGACCGCTGCGCCTTATCCGGTAACTATCGTCTTGAGTCCAACCC
GGTAAGACACGACTTATCGCCACTGGCAGCAGCCACTGGTAACAGGATTAGCAGAGCGAGGTATGTAGGC
GGTGCTACAGAGTTCTTGAAGTGGTGGCCTAACTACGGCTACACTAGAAGAACAGTATTTGGTATCTGCG
CTCTGCTGAAGCCAGTTACCTTCGGA
